Addgene plasmid #77483: MAPK11 gRNA (BRDN0001146070)
Purpose: 3rd generation lentiviral gRNA plasmid targeting human MAPK11
Depositing lab: John Doench & David Root. Depositing organization: Broad Institute. Publication: Optimized sgRNA design to maximize activity and minimize off-target effects of CRISPR-Cas9. Doench JG, Fusi N, Sullender M, Hegde M, Vaimberg EW, Donovan KF, Smith I, Tothova Z, Wilen C, Orchard R, Virgin HW, Listgarten J, Root DE. Nat Biotechnol. 2016 Jan 18. doi: 10.1038/nbt.3437. PubMed 26780180.
Backbone
  Vector backbone: lentiGuide-Puro
  Backbone manufacturer: Zhang Lab (Addgene plasmid # 52963)
  Vector type: Mammalian Expression, Lentiviral, CRISPR
  Selectable markers: Puromycin
Growth in bacteria
  Bacterial resistance: Ampicillin, 100 μg/mL
  Growth temperature: 37°C
  Growth strain: DH5alpha
  Copy number: High Copy
Gene/Insert
  Gene/Insert name: MAPK11 (alt names: MAPK11; NM_002751.6)
  gRNA/shRNA sequence: TGCGCGCGTGGATCAGCGAC
  Species: H. sapiens (human)
  Entrez Gene: MAPK11 (a.k.a. P38B, P38BETA2, PRKM11, SAPK2, SAPK2B, p38-2, p38Beta)
  Promoter: hU6
  Cloning method: Unknown
  Sequencing primers: 5′ U6-F; 3′ pS2-R
Terms and licenses: Academic/Nonprofit Terms; Industry Terms: Not Available to Industry
Depositor comments: The gRNA was designed to target the following Genbank reference sequence(s): NM_002751.6. Note that this plasmid does NOT contain Cas9. It should be used in conjunction with lentiCas9-Blast (Addgene #52962) or otherwise with cell lines already expressing Cas9. Browse the full kinome gRNA library at http://www.addgene.org/pooled-library/broadgpp-human-kinome/ or visit http://www.broadinstitute.org/rnai/public/ for detailed protocols and information.
How to cite: MAPK11 gRNA (BRDN0001146070) was a gift from John Doench & David Root (Addgene plasmid # 77483 ; http://n2t.net/addgene:77483 ; RRID:Addgene_77483)
