[The description below was written by a language model from this plasmid's Addgene catalogue record and pLannotate feature annotations shown in this document.]
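Description:
MAPK11 gRNA (BRDN0001146070) is a third-generation lentiviral transfer plasmid built on the lentiGuide-Puro backbone that delivers a single CRISPR guide RNA against human MAPK11, the gene encoding the p38β stress-activated MAP kinase. The guide was designed against the MAPK11 RefSeq transcript and belongs to a human kinome gRNA collection. In bacteria the plasmid is maintained at high copy through a ColE1/pUC-type origin and selected with ampicillin via the β-lactamase gene. The backbone also carries an f1 origin, an SV40 origin and poly(A) signal, and remnants of a lac/T7/T3 cloning region.

The viral portion begins with an RSV promoter fused to a truncated HIV-1 5' LTR, which makes genomic RNA production Tat-independent. It is followed by the Ψ packaging signal with a partial gag sequence, the Rev response element for nuclear export of the unspliced genome, and a central polypurine tract that aids nuclear import. Within this frame a human U6 Pol III promoter drives the targeting spacer joined to the Streptococcus pyogenes gRNA scaffold. A separate EF-1α promoter, with its first intron, expresses puromycin N-acetyltransferase for selection of transduced mammalian cells. A WPRE enhances transcript expression, and the ΔU3 3' LTR renders the integrated provirus self-inactivating.

The plasmid does not encode Cas9, so it is meant to be paired with a separate Cas9 vector such as lentiCas9-Blast or used in cells already expressing the nuclease. Its typical use is to knock out MAPK11 in human cells after lentiviral transduction and puromycin selection.
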