Features (pLannotate 1.2.2; 29 found; start..end, strand, type, name):
     14..80      +  CDS            small t antigen (fragment): SV40 (simian virus 40) small t antigen
    106..317     +  promoter       EF-1α core promoter: core promoter for human elongation factor EF-1α
    318..1256    +  intron         EF-1α intron A: intron upstream of the start codon of human EF-1α
   1278..1877    +  CDS            PuroR (fragment): puromycin N-acetyltransferase; pac from Streptomyces; confers resistance to puromycin
   1893..2481    +  misc_feature   WPRE: woodchuck hepatitis virus posttranscriptional regulatory element
   2532..2551    +  misc_feature   cPPT/CTS (fragment): central polypurine tract and central termination sequence of HIV-1
   2553..2786    +  LTR            3' LTR (ΔU3): self-inactivating 3' long terminal repeat (LTR) from HIV-1
   2864..2985    +  polyA_signal   SV40 poly(A) signal: SV40 polyadenylation signal
   3025..3160    +  rep_origin     SV40 ori: SV40 origin of replication
   3181..3199    -  promoter       T7 promoter: promoter for bacteriophage T7 RNA polymerase
   3207..3362    +  CDS            lacZα (fragment): LacZα fragment of β-galactosidase; lacZ fragment
   3367..3795    +  rep_origin     f1 ori (sequence partly withheld): f1 bacteriophage origin of replication; arrow indicates direction of (+) strand synthesis
   3848..3952    +  promoter       AmpR promoter: bla
   3953..4813    +  CDS            AmpR: β-lactamase; bla; confers resistance to ampicillin, carbenicillin, and related antibiotics
   4984..5572    +  rep_origin     ori: high-copy-number ColE1/pMB1/pBR322/pUC origin of replication
   5755..5847    +  CDS            lacI (fragment): lac repressor; lacI; The lac repressor binds to the lac operator to inhibit transcription in E. coli. This inhibition can be relieved by adding lactose or isopropyl-β-D-thiogalactopyranoside (IPTG).
   5860..5881    +  protein_bind   CAP binding site: CAP binding activates transcription in the presence of cAMP. E. coli catabolite activator protein
   5896..5926    +  promoter       lac promoter: promoter for the E. coli lac operon
   5934..5950    +  protein_bind   lac operator: The lac repressor binds to the lac operator to inhibit transcription in E. coli. This inhibition can be relieved by adding lactose or isopropyl-β-D-thiogalactopyranoside (IPTG). lac repressor encoded by lacI
   5995..6013    +  promoter       T3 promoter: promoter for bacteriophage T3 RNA polymerase
   6041..6267    +  promoter       RSV promoter: Rous sarcoma virus enhancer/promoter
   6268..6448    +  LTR            5' LTR (truncated): truncated 5' long terminal repeat (LTR) from HIV-1
   6495..6620    +  misc_feature   HIV-1 Ψ: packaging signal of human immunodeficiency virus type 1
   6604..6967    +  CDS            HIV-1 gag (fragment): gag protein from human immunodeficiency virus 1; gag
   7113..7346    +  misc_feature   RRE: The Rev response element (RRE) of HIV-1 allows for Rev-dependent mRNA export from the nucleus to the cytoplasm.
   7723..7749    +  CDS            Rev (fragment): human immunodeficiency virus 1 (HIV-1) Rev protein; rev; enhances nuclear export of unspliced and incompletely spliced viral mRNAs
   7753..7993    +  promoter       U6 promoter: RNA polymerase III promoter for human U6 snRNA
   8023..8098    +  misc_RNA       gRNA scaffold: guide RNA scaffold for the Streptococcus pyogenes CRISPR/Cas9 system
   8154..8271    +  misc_feature   cPPT/CTS: central polypurine tract and central termination sequence of HIV-1
>Addgene plasmid #77483 | MAPK11 gRNA (BRDN0001146070) | addgene full sequence | sequence record 187850 | Addgene Assembled Sequence
CCCGGGTGCAAAGATGGATAAAGTTTTAAACAGAGAGGAATCTTTGCAGCTAATGGACCTTCTAGGTCTT
GAAAGGAGTGGGAATTGGCTCCGGTGCCCGTCAGTGGGCAGAGCGCACATCGCCCACAGTCCCCGAGAAG
TTGGGGGGAGGGGTCGGCAATTGATCCGGTGCCTAGAGAAGGTGGCGCGGGGTAAACTGGGAAAGTGATG
TCGTGTACTGGCTCCGCCTTTTTCCCGAGGGTGGGGGAGAACCGTATATAAGTGCAGTAGTCGCCGTGAA
CGTTCTTTTTCGCAACGGGTTTGCCGCCAGAACACAGGTAAGTGCCGTGTGTGGTTCCCGCGGGCCTGGC
CTCTTTACGGGTTATGGCCCTTGCGTGCCTTGAATTACTTCCACCTGGCTGCAGTACGTGATTCTTGATC
CCGAGCTTCGGGTTGGAAGTGGGTGGGAGAGTTCGAGGCCTTGCGCTTAAGGAGCCCCTTCGCCTCGTGC
TTGAGTTGAGGCCTGGCCTGGGCGCTGGGGCCGCCGCGTGCGAATCTGGTGGCACCTTCGCGCCTGTCTC
GCTGCTTTCGATAAGTCTCTAGCCATTTAAAATTTTTGATGACCTGCTGCGACGCTTTTTTTCTGGCAAG
ATAGTCTTGTAAATGCGGGCCAAGATCTGCACACTGGTATTTCGGTTTTTGGGGCCGCGGGCGGCGACGG
GGCCCGTGCGTCCCAGCGCACATGTTCGGCGAGGCGGGGCCTGCGAGCGCGGCCACCGAGAATCGGACGG
GGGTAGTCTCAAGCTGGCCGGCCTGCTCTGGTGCCTGGCCTCGCGCCGCCGTGTATCGCCCCGCCCTGGG
CGGCAAGGCTGGCCCGGTCGGCACCAGTTGCGTGAGCGGAAAGATGGCCGCTTCCCGGCCCTGCTGCAGG
GAGCTCAAAATGGAGGACGCGGCGCTCGGGAGAGCGGGCGGGTGAGTCACCCACACAAAGGAAAAGGGCC
TTTCCGTCCTCAGCCGTCGCTTCATGTGACTCCACGGAGTACCGGGCGCCGTCCAGGCACCTCGATTAGT
TCTCGAGCTTTTGGAGTACGTCGTCTTTAGGTTGGGGGGAGGGGTTTTATGCGATGGAGTTTCCCCACAC
TGAGTGGGTGGAGACTGAAGTTAGGCCAGCTTGGCACTTGATGTAATTCTCCTTGGAATTTGCCCTTTTT
GAGTTTGGATCTTGGTTCATTCTCAAGCCTCAGACAGTGGTTCAAAGTTTTTTTCTTCCATTTCAGGTGT
CGTGACGTACGGCCACCATGACCGAGTACAAGCCCACGGTGCGCCTCGCCACCCGCGACGACGTCCCCAG
GGCCGTACGCACCCTCGCCGCCGCGTTCGCCGACTACCCCGCCACGCGCCACACCGTCGATCCGGACCGC
CACATCGAGCGGGTCACCGAGCTGCAAGAACTCTTCCTCACGCGCGTCGGGCTCGACATCGGCAAGGTGT
GGGTCGCGGACGACGGCGCCGCCGTGGCGGTCTGGACCACGCCGGAGAGCGTCGAAGCGGGGGCGGTGTT
CGCCGAGATCGGCCCGCGCATGGCCGAGTTGAGCGGTTCCCGGCTGGCCGCGCAGCAACAGATGGAAGGC
CTCCTGGCGCCGCACCGGCCCAAGGAGCCCGCGTGGTTCCTGGCCACCGTCGGAGTCTCGCCCGACCACC
AGGGCAAGGGTCTGGGCAGCGCCGTCGTGCTCCCCGGAGTGGAGGCGGCCGAGCGCGCCGGGGTGCCCGC
CTTCCTGGAGACCTCCGCGCCCCGCAACCTCCCCTTCTACGAGCGGCTCGGCTTCACCGTCACCGCCGAC
GTCGAGGTGCCCGAAGGACCGCGCACCTGGTGCATGACCCGCAAGCCCGGTGCCTGAACGCGTTAAGTCG
ACAATCAACCTCTGGATTACAAAATTTGTGAAAGATTGACTGGTATTCTTAACTATGTTGCTCCTTTTAC
GCTATGTGGATACGCTGCTTTAATGCCTTTGTATCATGCTATTGCTTCCCGTATGGCTTTCATTTTCTCC
TCCTTGTATAAATCCTGGTTGCTGTCTCTTTATGAGGAGTTGTGGCCCGTTGTCAGGCAACGTGGCGTGG
TGTGCACTGTGTTTGCTGACGCAACCCCCACTGGTTGGGGCATTGCCACCACCTGTCAGCTCCTTTCCGG
GACTTTCGCTTTCCCCCTCCCTATTGCCACGGCGGAACTCATCGCCGCCTGCCTTGCCCGCTGCTGGACA
GGGGCTCGGCTGTTGGGCACTGACAATTCCGTGGTGTTGTCGGGGAAATCATCGTCCTTTCCTTGGCTGC
TCGCCTGTGTTGCCACCTGGATTCTGCGCGGGACGTCCTTCTGCTACGTCCCTTCGGCCCTCAATCCAGC
GGACCTTCCTTCCCGCGGCCTGCTGCCGGCTCTGCGGCCTCTTCCGCGTCTTCGCCTTCGCCCTCAGACG
AGTCGGATCTCCCTTTGGGCCGCCTCCCCGCGTCGACTTTAAGACCAATGACTTACAAGGCAGCTGTAGA
TCTTAGCCACTTTTTAAAAGAAAAGGGGGGACTGGAAGGGCTAATTCACTCCCAACGAAGACAAGATCTG
CTTTTTGCTTGTACTGGGTCTCTCTGGTTAGACCAGATCTGAGCCTGGGAGCTCTCTGGCTAACTAGGGA
ACCCACTGCTTAAGCCTCAATAAAGCTTGCCTTGAGTGCTTCAAGTAGTGTGTGCCCGTCTGTTGTGTGA
CTCTGGTAACTAGAGATCCCTCAGACCCTTTTAGTCAGTGTGGAAAATCTCTAGCAGTACGTATAGTAGT
TCATGTCATCTTATTATTCAGTATTTATAACTTGCAAAGAAATGAATATCAGAGAGTGAGAGGAACTTGT
TTATTGCAGCTTATAATGGTTACAAATAAAGCAATAGCATCACAAATTTCACAAATAAAGCATTTTTTTC
ACTGCATTCTAGTTGTGGTTTGTCCAAACTCATCAATGTATCTTATCATGTCTGGCTCTAGCTATCCCGC
CCCTAACTCCGCCCATCCCGCCCCTAACTCCGCCCAGTTCCGCCCATTCTCCGCCCCATGGCTGACTAAT
TTTTTTTATTTATGCAGAGGCCGAGGCCGCCTCGGCCTCTGAGCTATTCCAGAAGTAGTGAGGAGGCTTT
TTTGGAGGCCTAGGGACGTACCCAATTCGCCCTATAGTGAGTCGTATTACGCGCGCTCACTGGCCGTCGT
TTTACAACGTCGTGACTGGGAAAACCCTGGCGTTACCCAACTTAATCGCCTTGCAGCACATCCCCCTTTC
GCCAGCTGGCGTAATAGCGAAGAGGCCCGCACCGATCGCCCTTCCCAACAGTTGCGCAGCCTGAATGGCG
AATGGG
[124 nt withheld, positions 3367-3490]
C
[91 nt withheld, positions 3492-3582]
A
[49 nt withheld, positions 3584-3632]
CCTTTGACGTTGGAGTCCACGTTCTTT
[37 nt withheld, positions 3660-3696]
ACCCTATCTCGGTCTATTCTTTTGATTTATAAGGGATTTTGCCGATTTCGGCCTATTGGTTAAAAAATGA
GCTGATTTAACAAAAATTTAACGCGAATTTTAACAAAATATTAACGCTTACAATTTAGGTGGCACTTTTC
GGGGAAATGTGCGCGGAACCCCTATTTGTTTATTTTTCTAAATACATTCAAATATGTATCCGCTCATGAG
ACAATAACCCTGATAAATGCTTCAATAATATTGAAAAAGGAAGAGTATGAGTATTCAACATTTCCGTGTC
GCCCTTATTCCCTTTTTTGCGGCATTTTGCCTTCCTGTTTTTGCTCACCCAGAAACGCTGGTGAAAGTAA
AAGATGCTGAAGATCAGTTGGGTGCACGAGTGGGTTACATCGAACTGGATCTCAACAGCGGTAAGATCCT
TGAGAGTTTTCGCCCCGAAGAACGTTTTCCAATGATGAGCACTTTTAAAGTTCTGCTATGTGGCGCGGTA
TTATCCCGTATTGACGCCGGGCAAGAGCAACTCGGTCGCCGCATACACTATTCTCAGAATGACTTGGTTG
AGTACTCACCAGTCACAGAAAAGCATCTTACGGATGGCATGACAGTAAGAGAATTATGCAGTGCTGCCAT
AACCATGAGTGATAACACTGCGGCCAACTTACTTCTGACAACGATCGGAGGACCGAAGGAGCTAACCGCT
TTTTTGCACAACATGGGGGATCATGTAACTCGCCTTGATCGTTGGGAACCGGAGCTGAATGAAGCCATAC
CAAACGACGAGCGTGACACCACGATGCCTGTAGCAATGGCAACAACGTTGCGCAAACTATTAACTGGCGA
ACTACTTACTCTAGCTTCCCGGCAACAATTAATAGACTGGATGGAGGCGGATAAAGTTGCAGGACCACTT
CTGCGCTCGGCCCTTCCGGCTGGCTGGTTTATTGCTGATAAATCTGGAGCCGGTGAGCGTGGGTCTCGCG
GTATCATTGCAGCACTGGGGCCAGATGGTAAGCCCTCCCGTATCGTAGTTATCTACACGACGGGGAGTCA
GGCAACTATGGATGAACGAAATAGACAGATCGCTGAGATAGGTGCCTCACTGATTAAGCATTGGTAACTG
TCAGACCAAGTTTACTCATATATACTTTAGATTGATTTAAAACTTCATTTTTAATTTAAAAGGATCTAGG
TGAAGATCCTTTTTGATAATCTCATGACCAAAATCCCTTAACGTGAGTTTTCGTTCCACTGAGCGTCAGA
CCCCGTAGAAAAGATCAAAGGATCTTCTTGAGATCCTTTTTTTCTGCGCGTAATCTGCTGCTTGCAAACA
AAAAAACCACCGCTACCAGCGGTGGTTTGTTTGCCGGATCAAGAGCTACCAACTCTTTTTCCGAAGGTAA
CTGGCTTCAGCAGAGCGCAGATACCAAATACTGTTCTTCTAGTGTAGCCGTAGTTAGGCCACCACTTCAA
GAACTCTGTAGCACCGCCTACATACCTCGCTCTGCTAATCCTGTTACCAGTGGCTGCTGCCAGTGGCGAT
AAGTCGTGTCTTACCGGGTTGGACTCAAGACGATAGTTACCGGATAAGGCGCAGCGGTCGGGCTGAACGG
GGGGTTCGTGCACACAGCCCAGCTTGGAGCGAACGACCTACACCGAACTGAGATACCTACAGCGTGAGCT
ATGAGAAAGCGCCACGCTTCCCGAAGGGAGAAAGGCGGACAGGTATCCGGTAAGCGGCAGGGTCGGAACA
GGAGAGCGCACGAGGGAGCTTCCAGGGGGAAACGCCTGGTATCTTTATAGTCCTGTCGGGTTTCGCCACC
TCTGACTTGAGCGTCGATTTTTGTGATGCTCGTCAGGGGGGCGGAGCCTATGGAAAAACGCCAGCAACGC
GGCCTTTTTACGGTTCCTGGCCTTTTGCTGGCCTTTTGCTCACATGTTCTTTCCTGCGTTATCCCCTGAT
TCTGTGGATAACCGTATTACCGCCTTTGAGTGAGCTGATACCGCTCGCCGCAGCCGAACGACCGAGCGCA
GCGAGTCAGTGAGCGAGGAAGCGGAAGAGCGCCCAATACGCAAACCGCCTCTCCCCGCGCGTTGGCCGAT
TCATTAATGCAGCTGGCACGACAGGTTTCCCGACTGGAAAGCGGGCAGTGAGCGCAACGCAATTAATGTG
AGTTAGCTCACTCATTAGGCACCCCAGGCTTTACACTTTATGCTTCCGGCTCGTATGTTGTGTGGAATTG
TGAGCGGATAACAATTTCACACAGGAAACAGCTATGACCATGATTACGCCAAGCGCGCAATTAACCCTCA
CTAAAGGGAACAAAAGCTGGAGCTGCAAGCTTAATGTAGTCTTATGCAATACTCTTGTAGTCTTGCAACA
TGGTAACGATGAGTTAGCAACATGCCTTACAAGGAGAGAAAAAGCACCGTGCATGCCGATTGGTGGAAGT
AAGGTGGTACGATCGTGCCTTATTAGGAAGGCAACAGACGGGTCTGACATGGATTGGACGAACCACTGAA
TTGCCGCATTGCAGAGATATTGTATTTAAGTGCCTAGCTCGATACATAAACGGGTCTCTCTGGTTAGACC
AGATCTGAGCCTGGGAGCTCTCTGGCTAACTAGGGAACCCACTGCTTAAGCCTCAATAAAGCTTGCCTTG
AGTGCTTCAAGTAGTGTGTGCCCGTCTGTTGTGTGACTCTGGTAACTAGAGATCCCTCAGACCCTTTTAG
TCAGTGTGGAAAATCTCTAGCAGTGGCGCCCGAACAGGGACTTGAAAGCGAAAGGGAAACCAGAGGAGCT
CTCTCGACGCAGGACTCGGCTTGCTGAAGCGCGCACGGCAAGAGGCGAGGGGCGGCGACTGGTGAGTACG
CCAAAAATTTTGACTAGCGGAGGCTAGAAGGAGAGAGATGGGTGCGAGAGCGTCAGTATTAAGCGGGGGA
GAATTAGATCGCGATGGGAAAAAATTCGGTTAAGGCCAGGGGGAAAGAAAAAATATAAATTAAAACATAT
AGTATGGGCAAGCAGGGAGCTAGAACGATTCGCAGTTAATCCTGGCCTGTTAGAAACATCAGAAGGCTGT
AGACAAATACTGGGACAGCTACAACCATCCCTTCAGACAGGATCAGAAGAACTTAGATCATTATATAATA
CAGTAGCAACCCTCTATTGTGTGCATCAAAGGATAGAGATAAAAGACACCAAGGAAGCTTTAGACAAGAT
AGAGGAAGAGCAAAACAAAAGTAAGACCACCGCACAGCAAGCGGCCGCTGATCTTCAGACCTGGAGGAGG
AGATATGAGGGACAATTGGAGAAGTGAATTATATAAATATAAAGTAGTAAAAATTGAACCATTAGGAGTA
GCACCCACCAAGGCAAAGAGAAGAGTGGTGCAGAGAGAAAAAAGAGCAGTGGGAATAGGAGCTTTGTTCC
TTGGGTTCTTGGGAGCAGCAGGAAGCACTATGGGCGCAGCGTCAATGACGCTGACGGTACAGGCCAGACA
ATTATTGTCTGGTATAGTGCAGCAGCAGAACAATTTGCTGAGGGCTATTGAGGCGCAACAGCATCTGTTG
CAACTCACAGTCTGGGGCATCAAGCAGCTCCAGGCAAGAATCCTGGCTGTGGAAAGATACCTAAAGGATC
AACAGCTCCTGGGGATTTGGGGTTGCTCTGGAAAACTCATTTGCACCACTGCTGTGCCTTGGAATGCTAG
TTGGAGTAATAAATCTCTGGAACAGATTTGGAATCACACGACCTGGATGGAGTGGGACAGAGAAATTAAC
AATTACACAAGCTTAATACACTCCTTAATTGAAGAATCGCAAAACCAGCAAGAAAAGAATGAACAAGAAT
TATTGGAATTAGATAAATGGGCAAGTTTGTGGAATTGGTTTAACATAACAAATTGGCTGTGGTATATAAA
ATTATTCATAATGATAGTAGGAGGCTTGGTAGGTTTAAGAATAGTTTTTGCTGTACTTTCTATAGTGAAT
AGAGTTAGGCAGGGATATTCACCATTATCGTTTCAGACCCACCTCCCAACCCCGAGGGGACCCAGAGAGG
GCCTATTTCCCATGATTCCTTCATATTTGCATATACGATACAAGGCTGTTAGAGAGATAATTAGAATTAA
TTTGACTGTAAACACAAAGATATTAGTACAAAATACGTGACGTAGAAAGTAATAATTTCTTGGGTAGTTT
GCAGTTTTAAAATTATGTTTTAAAATGGACTATCATATGCTTACCGTAACTTGAAAGTATTTCGATTTCT
TGGCTTTATATATCTTGTGGAAAGGACGAAACACCGTGCGCGCGTGGATCAGCGACGTTTTAGAGCTAGA
AATAGCAAGTTAAAATAAGGCTAGTCCGTTATCAACTTGAAAAAGTGGCACCGAGTCGGTGCTTTTTTAA
GCTTGGCGTAACTAGATCTTGAGACAAATGGCAGTATTCATCCACAATTTTAAAAGAAAAGGGGGGATTG
GGGGGTACAGTGCAGGGGAAAGAATAGTAGACATAATAGCAACAGACATACAAACTAAAGAATTACAAAA
ACAAATTACAAAAATTCAAAATTTTCGGGTTTATTACAGGGACAGCAGAGATCCACTTTGGCGCCGGCTC
GAGGGGG
