>Addgene plasmid #77483 | MAPK11 gRNA (BRDN0001146070) | depositor partial sequence | sequence record 144943 | Target Sequence
TGCGCGCGTGGATCAGCGAC
