>Addgene plasmid #77483 | MAPK11 gRNA (BRDN0001146070) | addgene partial sequence | sequence record 187849 | hU6-F
NTAGAAAGTAATAATTTCTTGGGTAGTTTGCAGTTTTAAAATTATGTTTTAAAATGGACTATCATATGCT
TACCGTAACTTGAAAGTATTTCGATTTCTTGGCTTTATATATCTTGTGGAAAGGACGAAACACCGTGCGC
GCGTGGATCAGCGACGTTTTAGAGCTAGAAATAGCAAGTTAAAATAAGGCTAGTCCGTTATCAACTTGAA
AAAGTGGCACCGAGTCGGTGCTTTTTTAAGCTTGGCGTAACTAGATCTTGAGACAAATGGCAGTATTCAT
CCACAATTTTAAAAGAAAAGGGGGGATTGGGGGGTACAGTGCAGGGGAAAGAATAGTAGACATAATAGCA
ACAGACATACAAACTAAAGAATTACAAAAACAAATTACAAAAATTCAAAATTTTCGGGTTTATTACAGGG
ACAGCAGAGATCCACTTTGGCGCCGGCTCGAGGGGGCCCGGGTGCAAAGATGGATAAAGTTTTAAACAGA
GAGGAATCTTTGCAGCTAATGGACCTTCTAGGTCTTGAAAGGAGTGGGAATTGGCTCCGGTGCCCGTCAG
TGGGCAGAGC
